>Addgene plasmid #73887 | p415 Ret2 I149A | addgene full sequence | sequence record 200156 | Addgene NGS Result
ATCATGAAACTATGATTCCTAATTTATATATTGGAGGATTTTCTCTAAAAAAAAAAAAATACAACAAATA
AAAAACACTCAATGACCTGACCATTTGATGGAGTTTAAGTCAATACCTTCTTGAACCATTTCCCATAATG
GTGAAAGTTCCCTCAAGAATTTTACTCTGTCAGAAACGGCCTTAACGACGTAGTCGATATGGTGCACTCT
CAGTACAATCTGCTCTGATGCCGCATAGTTAAGCCAGCCCCGACACCCGCCAACACCCGCTGACGCGCCC
TGACGGGCTTGTCTGCTCCCGGCATCCGCTTACAGACAAGCTGTGACCGTCTCCGGGAGCTGCATGTGTC
AGAGGTTTTCACCGTCATCACCGAAACGCGCGAGACGAAAGGGCCTCGTGATACGCCTATTTTTATAGGT
TAATGTCATGATAATAATGGTTTCTTAGGACGGATCGCTTGCCTGTAACTTACACGCGCCTCGTATCTTT
TAATGATGGAATAATTTGGGAATTTACTCTGTGTTTATTTATTTTTATGTTTTGTATTTGGATTTTAGAA
AGTAAATAAAGAAGGTAGAAGAGTTACGGAATGAAGAAAAAAAAATAAACAAAGGTTTAAAAAATTTCAA
CAAAAAGCGTACTTTACATATATATTTATTAGACAAGAAAAGCAGATTAAATAGATATACATTCGATTAA
CGATAAGTAAAATGTAAAATCACAGGATTTTCGTGTGTGGTCTTCTACACAGACAAGATGAAACAATTCG
GCATTAATACCTGAGAGCAGGAAGAGCAAGATAAAAGGTAGTATTTGTTGGCGATCCCCCTAGAGTCTTT
TACATCTTCGGAAAACAAAAACTATTTTTTCTTTAATTTCTTTTTTTACTTTCTATTTTTAATTTATATA
TTTATATTAAAAAATTTAAATTATAATTATTTTTATAGCACGTGATGAAAAGGACCCAGGTGGCACTTTT
CGGGGAAATGTGCGCGGAACCCCTATTTGTTTATTTTTCTAAATACATTCAAATATGTATCCGCTCATGA
GACAATAACCCTGATAAATGCTTCAATAATATTGAAAAAGGAAGAGTATGAGTATTCAACATTTCCGTGT
CGCCCTTATTCCCTTTTTTGCGGCATTTTGCCTTCCTGTTTTTGCTCACCCAGAAACGCTGGTGAAAGTA
AAAGATGCTGAAGATCAGTTGGGTGCACGAGTGGGTTACATCGAACTGGATCTCAACAGCGGTAAGATCC
TTGAGAGTTTTCGCCCCGAAGAACGTTTTCCAATGATGAGCACTTTTAAAGTTCTGCTATGTGGCGCGGT
ATTATCCCGTATTGACGCCGGGCAAGAGCAACTCGGTCGCCGCATACACTATTCTCAGAATGACTTGGTT
GAGTACTCACCAGTCACAGAAAAGCATCTTACGGATGGCATGACAGTAAGAGAATTATGCAGTGCTGCCA
TAACCATGAGTGATAACACTGCGGCCAACTTACTTCTGACAACGATCGGAGGACCGAAGGAGCTAACCGC
TTTTTTGCACAACATGGGGGATCATGTAACTCGCCTTGATCGTTGGGAACCGGAGCTGAATGAAGCCATA
CCAAACGACGAGCGTGACACCACGATGCCTGTAGCAATGGCAACAACGTTGCGCAAACTATTAACTGGCG
AACTACTTACTCTAGCTTCCCGGCAACAATTAATAGACTGGATGGAGGCGGATAAAGTTGCAGGACCACT
TCTGCGCTCGGCCCTTCCGGCTGGCTGGTTTATTGCTGATAAATCTGGAGCCGGTGAGCGTGGGTCTCGC
GGTATCATTGCAGCACTGGGGCCAGATGGTAAGCCCTCCCGTATCGTAGTTATCTACACGACGGGGAGTC
AGGCAACTATGGATGAACGAAATAGACAGATCGCTGAGATAGGTGCCTCACTGATTAAGCATTGGTAACT
GTCAGACCAAGTTTACTCATATATACTTTAGATTGATTTAAAACTTCATTTTTAATTTAAAAGGATCTAG
GTGAAGATCCTTTTTGATAATCTCATGACCAAAATCCCTTAACGTGAGTTTTCGTTCCACTGAGCGTCAG
ACCCCGTAGAAAAGATCAAAGGATCTTCTTGAGATCCTTTTTTTCTGCGCGTAATCTGCTGCTTGCAAAC
AAAAAAACCACCGCTACCAGCGGTGGTTTGTTTGCCGGATCAAGAGCTACCAACTCTTTTTCCGAAGGTA
ACTGGCTTCAGCAGAGCGCAGATACCAAATACTGTTCTTCTAGTGTAGCCGTAGTTAGGCCACCACTTCA
AGAACTCTGTAGCACCGCCTACATACCTCGCTCTGCTAATCCTGTTACCAGTGGCTGCTGCCAGTGGCGA
TAAGTCGTGTCTTACCGGGTTGGACTCAAGACGATAGTTACCGGATAAGGCGCAGCGGTCGGGCTGAACG
GGGGGTTCGTGCACACAGCCCAGCTTGGAGCGAACGACCTACACCGAACTGAGATACCTACAGCGTGAGC
TATGAGAAAGCGCCACGCTTCCCGAAGGGAGAAAGGCGGACAGGTATCCGGTAAGCGGCAGGGTCGGAAC
AGGAGAGCGCACGAGGGAGCTTCCAGGGGGAAACGCCTGGTATCTTTATAGTCCTGTCGGGTTTCGCCAC
CTCTGACTTGAGCGTCGATTTTTGTGATGCTCGTCAGGGGGGCGGAGCCTATGGAAAAACGCCAGCAACG
CGGCCTTTTTACGGTTCCTGGCCTTTTGCTGGCCTTTTGCTCACATGTTCTTTCCTGCGTTATCCCCTGA
TTCTGTGGATAACCGTATTACCGCCTTTGAGTGAGCTGATACCGCTCGCCGCAGCCGAACGACCGAGCGC
AGCGAGTCAGTGAGCGAGGAAGCGGAAGAGCGCCCAATACGCAAACCGCCTCTCCCCGCGCGTTGGCCGA
TTCATTAATGCAGCTGGCACGACAGGTTTCCCGACTGGAAAGCGGGCAGTGAGCGCAACGCAATTAATGT
GAGTTAGCTCACTCATTAGGCACCCCAGGCTTTACACTTTATGCTTCCGGCTCGTATGTTGTGTGGAATT
GTGAGCGGATAACAATTTCACACAGGAAACAGCTATGACCATGATTACGCCAAGCGCGCAATTAACCCTC
ACTAAAGGGAACAAAAGCTGGAGCTCCGGATGCAAGGGTTCGAATCCCTTAGCTCTCATTATTTTTTGCT
TTTTCTCTTGAGGTCACATGATCGCAAAATGGCAAATGGCACGTGAAGCTGTCGATATTGGGGAACTGTG
GTGGTTGGCAAATGACTAATTAAGTTAGTCAAGGCGCCATCCTCATGAAAACTGTGTAACATAATAACCG
AAGTGTCGAAAAGGTGGCACCTTGTCCAATTGAACACGCTCGATGAAAAAAATAAGATATATATAAGGTT
AAGTAAAGCGTCTGTTAGAAAGGAAGTTTTTCCTTTTTCTTGCTCTCTTGTCTTTTCATCTACTATTTCC
TTCGTGTAATACAGGGTCGTCAGATACATAGATACAATTCTATTACCCCCATCCATACTCTAGAACTAGT
GGATCCATGGTGGTTTTGGCTGCTTCTATCACTACGCGTCAGGGGAAACCTCTCTTGTCCAGGCAATTCA
AAGATCTGTCCAAGGATCGAGTCCTAGAGTTGCTGTCCAATTTCCAGAACCTAGTCTCCGAGATCTCGTC
AGACCACACATTTGTCGAGGACAAGCACGTCCGCTACGTGTATAGGCCCTTTGATAACTACTACATTATT
CTTATCACAAACCGCCAGTCCAATATTATCAAGGATTTGGCCACATTAAATCTGTTTTCACAGACGATCA
ACTCCTACTTGTCTAGTTTCCAAGACCAAGAGATTTTTCACAATGCCTTTGAGATCTTGTCCTCGTTCGA
CGAAATCGTGTCAATGGGCGGGTACAAAGAGAACTTGTCCTTTACTCAAGTGCAAACATACTTGTCTATG
GAGTCGCACGAAGAAAGAATCCAGGAAATTGCCGAGCGTAATAAAGAGATCGAAGCTACTGAGGAGAGGA
AGCGCCGTGCTAAGGAAATTGCTAGAAAAGAACATGAAAGGAAACACGGGTTTATGTCTTCAAATGGCGA
TTACGACGGCGCCAATAGGTTCATGGGAAGTAAAGATCCTAACGTTACAAACGCCATCAACAGTTACTAC
TCCCATGCTTCTCCTGCAGCACAACAGTCTTATCTACAAAGTTCCCATGCCGCTGCTGCTGAGGTGGCCC
CAGTGGCCTCCCCAATGGCTACGTCTCAGCGTGCGGGACATTCTGCTACTGGCGGTATGAAATTGGGTGG
TGGTGCCGGAAGAAGAGCGGGTGCCGCACCACGGCCAAGTGCAATTTCTTCAGCCTCTTCTGGCACTCCA
CCTCCTCCGGAGGAGGATGTCCCAGAGAACAATGGTATTTTGATCTCTATCAAGGAGGTAATCAATGCAG
AATTCTCCAGAGATGGTACCATTCACTCTTCTGAATTGAAAGGTGTTTTAGAACTAAGAATTAATGACCA
TGACTTATCTCACTCGAACCTAAAACTAGCTGATTCTATTGACGTTCGCGATAAATCCTTCCAGTTTAAG
ACCCATCCAAACATAGATAAACAATCGTTCCTATCCACTAAACTTATCTCCCTGCGTGATAAATCTAAGG
CTTTCCCAGCCAACGACCAAAGCCTGGGTGTTCTAAGATGGCGTAAAGTCGCTCCCGCAGAAGATGACTC
ATTAATTCCATTAACTCTAACTACATGGGTTTCCCCCTCCGAATCACAACAGGGCTTTGATGTCATTATT
GAGTATGAGAGCGTCCTGGAAACAGAACTCGCTGATGTGATCTTCACCATTCCAGTTTTCCCTCAGGAGC
CAGTAGACATAAATACAGAGTCTTCTACATGCTCTGACGCTGAAGTTGTCAACATGGACCAAGAAATGGG
AACCTCCATTAAGATTAGCAAAATTGCTGCCAACGATGCAGGTGCGCTAGCATTCACTATCGAAGCTCCA
TATGAAGATGCATTGTACCCAATGACCGTTTCCTTCCAAGAGTCCACGAGGGATAAATTAGCTAAGAGTT
TCACCGGTATGGCCATACAATCTGTTGTCATGGCCAATGACCACGATCAAGAGCTCCCTTACGACGTCAT
CACCTCTTTGAAATCAGATGAATATCTTGTCCAATAGTCCCCCCGGGCTGCAGGAATTCGATATCAAGCT
TATCGATACCGTCGACCTCGAGTCATGTAATTAGTTATGTCACGCTTACATTCACGCCCTCCCCCCACAT
CCGCTCTAACCGAAAAGGAAGGAGTTAGACAACCTGAAGTCTAGGTCCCTATTTATTTTTTTATAGTTAT
GTTAGTATTAAGAACGTTATTTATATTTCAAATTTTTCTTTTTTTTCTGTACAGACGCGTGTACGCATGT
AACATTATACTGAAAACCTTGCTTGAGAAGGTTTTGGGACGCTCGAAGGCTTTAATTTGCGGCCGGTACC
CAATTCGCCCTATAGTGAGTCGTATTACGCGCGCTCACTGGCCGTCGTTTTACAACGTCGTGACTGGGAA
AACCCTGGCGTTACCCAACTTAATCGCCTTGCAGCACATCCCCCTTTCGCCAGCTGGCGTAATAGCGAAG
AGGCCCGCACCGATCGCCCTTCCCAACAGTTGCGCAGCCTGAATGGCGAATGG
[124 nt withheld, positions 5724-5847]
C
[91 nt withheld, positions 5849-5939]
A
[49 nt withheld, positions 5941-5989]
CCTTTGACGTTGGAGTCCACGTTCTTT
[37 nt withheld, positions 6017-6053]
ACCCTATCTCGGTCTATTCTTTTGATTTATAAGGGATTTTGCCGATTTCGGCCTATTGGTTAAAAAATGA
GCTGATTTAACAAAAATTTAACGCGAATTTTAACAAAATATTAACGCTTACAATTTCCTGATGCGGTATT
TTCTCCTTACGCATCTGTGCGGTATTTCACACCGCATATCGACCGGTCGAGGAGAACTTCTAGTATATCT
ACATACCTAATATTATTGCCTTATTAAAAATGGAATCCCAACAATTACATCAAAATCCACATTCTCTTCA
AAATCAATTGTCCTGTACTTCCTTGTTCATGTGTGTTCAAAAACGTTATATTTATAGGATAATTATACTC
TATTTCTCAACAAGTAATTGGTTGTTTGGCCGAGCGGTCTAAGGCGCCTGATTCAAGAAATATCTTGACC
GCAGTTAACTGTGGGAATACTCAGGTATCGTAAGATGCAAGAGTTCGAATCTCTTAGCAACCATTATTTT
TTTCCTCAACATAACGAGAACACACAGGGGCGCTATCGCACAGAATCAAATTCGATGACTGGAAATTTTT
TGTTAATTTCAGAGGTCGCCTGACGCATATACCTTTTTCAACTGAAAAATTGGGAGAAAAAGGAAAGGTG
AGAGCGCCGGAACCGGCTTTTCATATAGAATAGAGAAGCGTTCATGACTAAATGCTTGCATCACAATACT
TGAAGTTGACAATATTATTTAAGGACCTATTGTTTTTTCCAATAGGTGGTTAGCAATCGTCTTACTTTCT
AACTTTTCTTACCTTTTACATTTCAGCAATATATATATATATATTTCAAGGATATACCATTCTAATGTCT
GCCCCTAAGAAGATCGTCGTTTTGCCAGGTGACCACGTTGGTCAAGAAATCACAGCCGAAGCCATTAAGG
TTCTTAAAGCTATTTCTGATGTTCGTTCCAATGTCAAGTTCGATTTCGAAAATCATTTAATTGGTGGTGC
TGCTATCGATGCTACAGGTGTTCCACTTCCAGATGAGGCGCTGGAAGCCTCCAAGAAGGCTGATGCCGTT
TTGTTAGGTGCTGTGGGTGGTCCTAAATGGGGTACCGGTAGTGTTAGACCTGAACAAGGTTTACTAAAAA
TCCGTAAAGAACTTCAATTGTACGCCAACTTAAGACCATGTAACTTTGCATCCGACTCTCTTTTAGACTT
ATCTCCAATCAAGCCACAATTTGCTAAAGGTACTGACTTCGTTGTTGTCAGAGAATTAGTGGGAGGTATT
TACTTTGGTAAGAGAAAGGAAGACGATGGTGATGGTGTCGCTTGGGATAGTGAACAATACACCGTTCCAG
AAGTGCAAAGAATCACAAGAATGGCCGCTTTCATGGCCCTACAACATGAGCCACCATTGCCTATTTGGTC
CTTGGATAAAGCTAATGTTTTGGCCTCTTCAAGATTATGGAGAAAAACTGTGGAGGAAACCATCAAGAAC
GAATTCCCTACATTGAAGGTTCAACATCAATTGATTGATTCTGCCGCCATGATCCTAGTTAAGAACCCAA
CCCACCTAAATGGTATTATAATCACCAGCAACATGTTTGGTGATATCATCTCCGATGAAGCCTCCGTTAT
CCCAGGTTCCTTGGGTTTGTTGCCATCTGCGTCCTTGGCCTCTTTGCCAGACAAGAACACCGCATTTGGT
TTGTACGAACCATGCCACGGTTCTGCTCCAGATTTGCCAAAGAATAAGGTCAACCCTATCGCCACTATCT
TGTCTGCTGCAATGATGTTGAAATTGTCATTGAACTTGCCTGAAGAAGGTAAGGCCATTGAAGATGCAGT
TAAAAAGGTTTTGGATGCAGGTATCAGAACTGGTGATTTAGGTGGTTCCAACAGTACCACCGAAGTCGGT
GATGCTGTCGCCGAAGAAGTTAAGAAAATCCTTGCTTAAAAAGATTCTCTTTTTTTATGATATTTGTACA
TAAACTTTATAAATGAAATTCATAATAGAAACGACACGAAATTACAAAATGGAATATGTTCATAGGGTAG
ACGAAACTATATACGCAATCTACATACATTTATCAAGAAGGAGAAAAAGGAGGATGTAAAGGAATACAGG
TAAGCAAATTGATACTAATGGCTCAACGTGATAAGGAAAAAGAATTGCACTTTAACATTAATATTGACAA
GGAGGAGGGCACCACACAAAAAGTTAGGTGTAACAGAAA
Features (pLannotate 1.2.2; 24 found; start..end, strand, type, name):
     82..198     -  CDS            NFS1 (fragment): NFS1_YEAST - Also known as SPL1 From Saccharomyces cerevisiae (strain ATCC 204508 / S288c) (Baker's yeast).
    197..247     -  misc_feature   bom (fragment): basis of mobility region from pBR322
    349..384     -  CDS            rop (fragment): Rop protein, which maintains plasmids at low copy number; rop
    453..956     -  misc_feature   CEN/ARS: S. cerevisiae CEN6 centromere fused to an autonomously replicating sequence
    993..1097    +  promoter       AmpR promoter: bla
   1098..1958    +  CDS            AmpR: β-lactamase; bla; confers resistance to ampicillin, carbenicillin, and related antibiotics
   2129..2717    +  rep_origin     ori: high-copy-number ColE1/pMB1/pBR322/pUC origin of replication
   2900..2992    +  CDS            lacI (fragment): lac repressor; lacI; The lac repressor binds to the lac operator to inhibit transcription in E. coli. This inhibition can be relieved by adding lactose or isopropyl-β-D-thiogalactopyranoside (IPTG).
   3005..3026    +  protein_bind   CAP binding site: CAP binding activates transcription in the presence of cAMP. E. coli catabolite activator protein
   3041..3071    +  promoter       lac promoter: promoter for the E. coli lac operon
   3079..3095    +  protein_bind   lac operator: The lac repressor binds to the lac operator to inhibit transcription in E. coli. This inhibition can be relieved by adding lactose or isopropyl-β-D-thiogalactopyranoside (IPTG). lac repressor encoded by lacI
   3140..3158    +  promoter       T3 promoter: promoter for bacteriophage T3 RNA polymerase
   3209..3558    +  promoter       MET17 promoter: S. cerevisiae MET17; expression is repressed by methionine; MET15; MET25
   3558..3576    +  misc_feature   MCS (fragment): pBluescript multiple cloning site
   3577..5214    +  CDS            RET2: COPD_YEAST - Experimental evidence at protein level: Swiss-Prot protein existence level 1. The coatomer is a cytosolic protein complex that binds to dilysine motifs and reversibly associates with Golgi non-clathrin- coated vesicles, which further mediate biosynthetic protein transport from the ER, via the Golgi up to the trans Golgi network. Coatomer complex is required for budding from Golgi membranes, and is essential for the retrograde Golgi-to-ER transport of dilysine-tagged proteins (By similarity). From Saccharomyces cerevisiae (strain ATCC 204508 / S288c) (Baker's yeast).
   5220..5272    +  misc_feature   MCS (fragment): pBluescript multiple cloning site
   5273..5520    +  terminator     CYC1 terminator: S. cerevisiae CYC1; transcription terminator for CYC1
   5539..5557    -  promoter       T7 promoter: promoter for bacteriophage T7 RNA polymerase
   5565..5720    +  CDS            lacZα (fragment): LacZα fragment of β-galactosidase; lacZ fragment
   5724..6152    +  rep_origin     f1 ori (sequence partly withheld): f1 bacteriophage origin of replication; arrow indicates direction of (+) strand synthesis
   6180..6232    -  misc_feature   bom (fragment): basis of mobility region from pBR322
   6263..6340    +  CDS            YO192_YEAST (fragment): Experimental evidence at protein level: Swiss-Prot protein existence level 1. From Saccharomyces cerevisiae (strain ATCC 204508 / S288c) (Baker's yeast).
   6480..6887    +  promoter       LEU2 promoter: S. cerevisiae LEU2
   6888..7982    +  CDS            LEU2: 3-isopropylmalate dehydrogenase, required for leucine biosynthesis; S. cerevisiae LEU2; yeast auxotrophic marker
