[The description below was written by a language model from this plasmid's Addgene catalogue record and pLannotate feature annotations shown in this document.]
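Description:
p415 Ret2 I149A is a low-copy yeast expression plasmid built on the p415 shuttle backbone and carrying a point mutant of the Saccharomyces cerevisiae RET2 gene, which encodes the delta subunit of the COPI coatomer. In yeast it is maintained through a CEN6/ARS element, which confers centromeric, roughly single-copy inheritance, and it is selected by the LEU2 marker (with its own promoter), which complements leucine auxotrophy. In E. coli it replicates from a high-copy ColE1/pUC-type origin under ampicillin selection through the bla gene. An f1 origin and pBluescript-derived remnants (lac promoter/operator, lacZα fragment, flanking T3 and T7 promoters) are also present. The short annotated fragments of NFS1, rop, bom, lacI and another yeast ORF are most likely backbone carry-over or incidental matches with no functional role.

The expression cassette places the RET2 coding sequence, cloned between BamHI and XmaI sites of the polylinker, downstream of the MET25 (MET17) promoter and upstream of the CYC1 terminator. This promoter is repressed by methionine, so expression can be tuned through the methionine content of the medium. The insert carries an isoleucine-to-alanine substitution at residue 149, and no epitope tag or reporter is annotated. Coatomer mediates vesicle budding from Golgi membranes and retrograde Golgi-to-ER transport of dilysine-tagged proteins. The associated publication concerns a helix C-terminal to the delta-COP longin domain that is important for COPI dynamics and function. The record gives the purpose only as the I149A mutation, but the plasmid is presumably meant for expressing this variant in yeast to test its effect on COPI function.
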