Addgene plasmid #73887: p415 Ret2 I149A
Purpose: I149A mutation
Depositing lab: Blanche Schwappach. Depositing organization: Universitaetsmedizin Goettingen. Publication: delta-COP contains a helix C-terminal to its longin domain key to COPI dynamics and function. Arakel EC, Richter KP, Clancy A, Schwappach B. Proc Natl Acad Sci U S A. 2016 Jun 21;113(25):6916-21. doi: 10.1073/pnas.1603544113. Epub 2016 Jun 13. PubMed 27298352.
Backbone
  Vector backbone: p415
  Vector type: Yeast Expression
  Selectable markers: LEU2
Growth in bacteria
  Bacterial resistance: Ampicillin, 100 μg/mL
  Growth temperature: 37°C
  Growth strain: DH5alpha
  Copy number: Unknown
Gene/Insert
  Gene/Insert name: Ret2 I149A
  Species: S. cerevisiae (budding yeast)
  Mutation: Ile 149 Ala
  Promoter: Met25
  Cloning method: Restriction Enzyme; 5′ cloning site BamH1 (not destroyed); 3′ cloning site Xma1 (not destroyed)
  Sequencing primers: 5′ CTTTTTCTTGCTCTCTTGTCTTTTCATCTA
Terms and licenses: Academic/Nonprofit Terms; Industry Terms: Not Available to Industry
How to cite: p415 Ret2 I149A was a gift from Blanche Schwappach (Addgene plasmid # 73887 ; http://n2t.net/addgene:73887 ; RRID:Addgene_73887)
